Addgene plasmid #20647: pWZL Neo Myr Flag TAOK3
Depositing lab: William Hahn & Jean Zhao. Depositing organization: Dana-Farber Cancer Institute. Publication: Integrative Genomic Approaches Identify IKBKE as a Breast Cancer Oncogene (Kinase Library Clones). Boehm JS, Zhao JJ, Yao J, Kim SY, Firestein R, Dunn IF, Sjostrom SK, Garraway LA, Weremowicz S, Richardson AL, Greulich H, Stewart CJ, Mulvey LA, Shen RR, Ambrogio L, Hirozane-Kishikawa T, Hill DE, Vidal M, Meyerson M, Grenier JK, Hinkle G, Root DE, Roberts TM, Lander ES, Polyak K, Hahn WC. Cell. 2007 Jun 15. 129(6):1065-1079. 10.1016/j.cell.2007.03.052 PubMed 17574021.
Backbone
  Vector backbone: pWZL-Neo-Myr-Flag-DEST
  Backbone manufacturer: William Hahn Lab (available at Addgene, #15300)
  Vector type: Mammalian Expression, Retroviral
  Selectable markers: Neomycin (select with G418)
Growth in bacteria
  Bacterial resistance: Ampicillin, 100 μg/mL
  Growth temperature: 37°C
  Growth strain: Stbl3
  Growth instructions: Stbl3 cells to prevent recombination.
  Copy number: Unknown
Gene/Insert
  Gene/Insert name: TAOK3 (alt name: TAO kinase 3)
  Species: H. sapiens (human)
  GenBank ID: NM_016281
  Entrez Gene: TAOK3 (a.k.a. DPK, JIK, MAP3K18, FLJ31808, DKFZp666H245)
  Tag / fusion protein: Myr (N terminal on backbone); Flag (N terminal on backbone)
  Cloning method: Gateway Cloning
  Sequencing primers: 5′ pWZL-Fwd (GAA CCT CCT CGT TCG ACC); 3′ pWZL-Rev (TTC CGG GCC CTC ACA TTG)
Resource information
  A portion of this plasmid was derived from a plasmid made by: 1-D10
Terms and licenses: Academic/Nonprofit Terms; Industry Terms: Not Available to Industry
Depositor comments: ORFs were cloned into Gateway compatible pEntry vectors. An LR recombination reaction was performed to move the ORF to pWZL-Neo-Myr-Flag DEST such that the ORF would have 5' myristoylation and flag tags. This plasmid is part of a kinase library, and the gene has been verified, but has not been fully sequenced for minor mutations. Please see the following link for plasmids from this article that are not part of the kinase library http://www.addgene.org/pubmed/17574021
How to cite: pWZL Neo Myr Flag TAOK3 was a gift from William Hahn & Jean Zhao (Addgene plasmid # 20647 ; http://n2t.net/addgene:20647 ; RRID:Addgene_20647)
