[The description below was written by a language model from this plasmid's Addgene catalogue record.]
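Description:
pWZL Neo Myr Flag TAOK3 is a retroviral mammalian expression plasmid built on the pWZL-Neo-Myr-Flag-DEST Gateway destination backbone. It is propagated in bacteria under ampicillin selection, and a recombination-deficient strain is specified to limit rearrangement, a common precaution for vectors carrying repeated retroviral sequences. Transduced or transfected mammalian cells are selected through a neomycin resistance marker using G418. No feature table is provided, so the record does not state the promoter driving the insert, the arrangement linking the insert to the neomycin marker, the bacterial origin, or the copy number.

The insert is the human TAOK3 open reading frame (TAO kinase 3, also known as JIK, DPK or MAP3K18). It was first cloned into a Gateway entry vector and then moved into the destination vector by an LR recombination reaction. This places the ORF downstream of backbone-encoded N-terminal myristoylation and Flag sequences. A myristoylation signal directs lipid modification that tethers the fusion protein to cellular membranes, a strategy often used to promote activation of kinases. The Flag epitope allows detection or immunoprecipitation with standard antibodies.

The construct belongs to a library of myristoylated, Flag-tagged human kinase clones, created for a study that used integrative genomic approaches to identify breast cancer oncogenes. It is suited to stable retroviral delivery and gain-of-function expression of TAOK3 in mammalian cells. The depositor notes that the identity of the gene has been verified, but the clone has not been fully sequenced for minor mutations.
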