>Addgene plasmid #20647 | pWZL Neo Myr Flag TAOK3 | addgene partial sequence | sequence record 26474 | 20647 with pWZL-Fwd
CTCCTTCTCTAGGCGCCGGCCGGATCCAGAATTCGCCACCATGGGGTCTTCAAAATCTAAACCAAAGGAC
CCCAGCCAGCGCCGGCGCAGGATCCGAGGTTACCTTGACTACAAAGACGATGACGACAAGCAATTGACAA
GTTTGTACAAAAAAGTTGGCATGCGTAAAGGGGTGCTGAAGGACCCAGAGATTGCCGATCTATTCTACAA
AGATGATCCTGAGGAACTTTTTATTGGTTTGCATGAAATTGGACATGGAAGTTTTGGAGCAGTTTATTTT
GCTACAAATGCTCACACCAGTGAGGTGGTGGCAATTAAGAAGATGTCCTATAGTGGGAAGCAGACCCATG
AGAAATGGCAAGATATTCTTAAGGAAGTTAAATTTTTACGACAATTGAAGCATCCTAATACTATTGAGTA
CAAAGGCTGTTACTTGAAAGAACACACTGCTTGGTTGGTGATGGAATATTGCTTAGGCTCAGCCTCTGAT
TTATTAGAAGTTCATAAAAAACCACTTCAGGAAGTGGAGATCGCTGCCATTACTCATGGAGCCTTGCATG
GACTAGCCTACCTACATTCTCATGCATTGATTCATAGGGATATTAAAGCAGGAAATATTCTTCTAACAGA
GCCAGGTCAGGTAAAACTAGCTGANTTTGGATCTGCTTCAATGGCTTCTCCT
